LOCUS       Exported 6488 bp ds-DNA circular SYN 12-MAY-2021
DEFINITION  synthetic circular DNA
ACCESSION   .
VERSION     .
KEYWORDS    pXP414
SOURCE      synthetic DNA construct
  ORGANISM  synthetic DNA construct
REFERENCE   1 (bases 1 to 6488)
  AUTHORS   Fang F, Salmon K, Shen MW, Aeling KA, Ito E, Irwin B, Tran UP,
            Hatfield GW, Da Silva NA, Sandmeyer S
  TITLE     A vector set for systematic metabolic engineering in Saccharomyces
            cerevisiae.
  JOURNAL   Yeast. 2010 Sep 10. ():.
  PUBMED    20936606
REFERENCE   2 (bases 1 to 6488)
  AUTHORS   .
  TITLE     Direct Submission
  JOURNAL   Exported May 12, 2021 from SnapGene Server 1.1.58
            http://www.snapgene.com
FEATURES             Location/Qualifiers
     source          1..6488
                     /organism="synthetic DNA construct"
                     /mol_type="other DNA"
     primer_bind     complement(29..51)
                     /label=pGEX 3'
                     /note="pGEX vectors, reverse primer"
     primer_bind     151..170
                     /label=pRS-marker
                     /note="pRS vectors, use to sequence yeast selectable
                     marker"
     primer_bind     364..386
                     /label=M13/pUC Forward
                     /note="In lacZ gene"
     primer_bind     378..395
                     /label=M13 Forward
                     /note="In lacZ gene. Also called M13-F20 or M13 (-21)
                     Forward"
     primer_bind     379..395
                     /label=M13 fwd
                     /note="common sequencing primer, one of multiple similar
                     variants"
     protein_bind    440..473
                     /label=loxP
                     /bound_moiety="Cre recombinase"
                     /note="Cre-mediated recombination occurs in the 8-bp core
                     sequence (GCATACAT)."
     CDS             708..2042
                     /codon_start=1
                     /gene="S. cerevisiae MET17"
                     /gene_synonym="MET15; MET25"
                     /product="O-acetylserine and O-acetylhomoserine
                     sulfhydrylase, required for sulfur amino acid synthesis"
                     /label=MET17
                     /translation="MPSHFDTVQLHAGQENPGDNAHRSRAVPIYATTSYVFENSKHGSQ
                     LFGLEVPGYVYSRFQNPTSNVLEERIAALEGGAAALAVSSGQAAQTLAIQGLAHTGDNI
                     VSTSYLYGGTYNQFKISFKRFGIEARFVEGDNPEEFEKVFDERTKAVYLETIGNPKYNV
                     PDFEKIVAIAHKHGIPVVVDNTFGAGGYFCQPIKYGADIVTHSATKWIGGHGTTIGGII
                     VDSGKFPWKDYPEKFPQFSQPAEGYHGTIYNEAYGNLAYIVHVRTELLRDLGPLMNPFA
                     SFLLLQGVETLSLRAERHGENALKLAKWLEQSPYVSWVSYPGLASHSHHENAKKYLSNG
                     FGGVLSFGVKDLPNADKETDPFKLSGAQVVDNLKLASNLANVGDAKTLVIAPYFTTHKQ
                     LNDKEKLASGVTKDLIRVSVGIEFIDDIIADFQQSFETVFAGQKP"
     protein_bind    2102..2135
                     /label=loxP
                     /bound_moiety="Cre recombinase"
                     /note="Cre-mediated recombination occurs in the 8-bp core
                     sequence (GCATACAT)."
     rep_origin      2158..3500
                     /label=2u ori
                     /note="yeast 2u plasmid origin of replication"
     protein_bind    complement(3121..3168)
                     /label=FRT
                     /bound_moiety="FLP recombinase from the Saccharomyces
                     cerevisiae 2u plasmid"
                     /note="FLP-mediated recombination occurs in the 8-bp core
                     sequence TCTAGAAA (Turan and Bode, 2011)."
     primer_bind     complement(3520..3536)
                     /label=M13 rev
                     /note="common sequencing primer, one of multiple similar
                     variants"
     primer_bind     complement(3520..3536)
                     /label=M13 Reverse
                     /note="In lacZ gene. Also called M13-rev"
     primer_bind     complement(3533..3555)
                     /label=M13/pUC Reverse
                     /note="In lacZ gene"
     protein_bind    3544..3560
                     /label=lac operator
                     /bound_moiety="lac repressor encoded by lacI"
                     /note="The lac repressor binds to the lac operator to
                     inhibit transcription in E. coli. This inhibition can be
                     relieved by adding lactose or
                     isopropyl-beta-D-thiogalactopyranoside (IPTG)."
     promoter        complement(3568..3598)
                     /label=lac promoter
                     /note="promoter for the E. coli lac operon"
     protein_bind    3613..3634
                     /label=CAP binding site
                     /bound_moiety="E. coli catabolite activator protein"
                     /note="CAP binding activates transcription in the presence
                     of cAMP."
     primer_bind     complement(3751..3768)
                     /label=L4440
                     /note="L4440 vector, forward primer"
     rep_origin      complement(3922..4510)
                     /direction=LEFT
                     /label=ori
                     /note="high-copy-number ColE1/pMB1/pBR322/pUC origin of
                     replication"
     primer_bind     complement(4002..4021)
                     /label=pBR322ori-F
                     /note="pBR322 origin, forward primer"
     CDS             complement(4681..5541)
                     /codon_start=1
                     /gene="bla"
                     /product="beta-lactamase"
                     /label=AmpR
                     /note="confers resistance to ampicillin, carbenicillin, and
                     related antibiotics"
                     /translation="MSIQHFRVALIPFFAAFCLPVFAHPETLVKVKDAEDQLGARVGYI
                     ELDLNSGKILESFRPEERFPMMSTFKVLLCGAVLSRIDAGQEQLGRRIHYSQNDLVEYS
                     PVTEKHLTDGMTVRELCSAAITMSDNTAANLLLTTIGGPKELTAFLHNMGDHVTRLDRW
                     EPELNEAIPNDERDTTMPVAMATTLRKLLTGELLTLASRQQLIDWMEADKVAGPLLRSA
                     LPAGWFIADKSGAGERGSRGIIAALGPDGKPSRIVVIYTTGSQATMDERNRQIAEIGAS
                     LIKHW"
     primer_bind     5304..5323
                     /label=Amp-R
                     /note="Ampicillin resistance gene, reverse primer"
     promoter        5606..6013
                     /gene="S. cerevisiae TEF1"
                     /label=TEF1 promoter
                     /note="promoter for EF-1-alpha"
     terminator      6051..6298
                     /gene="S. cerevisiae CYC1"
                     /label=CYC1 terminator
                     /note="transcription terminator for CYC1"
     primer_bind     complement(6067..6085)
                     /label=CYC1
                     /note="CYC1 transcription termination signal, reverse
                     primer"
     primer_bind     6461..6479
                     /label=pBRforEco
                     /note="pBR322 vectors, upsteam of EcoRI site, forward
                     primer"
ORIGIN
        1 tcgcgcgttt cggtgatgac ggtgaaaacc tctgacacat gcagctcccg gagacggtca
       61 cagcttgtct gtaagcggat gccgggagca gacaagcccg tcagggcgcg tcagcgggtg
      121 ttggcgggtg tcggggctgg cttaactatg cggcatcaga gcagattgta ctgagagtgc
      181 accatatgcg gtgtgaaata ccgcacagat gcgtaaggag aaaataccgc atcaggcgcc
      241 attcgccatt caggctgcgc aactgttggg aagggcgatc ggtgcgggcc tcttcgctat
      301 tacgccagct ggcgaaaggg ggatgtgctg caaggcgatt aagttgggta acgccagggt
      361 tttcccagtc acgacgttgt aaaacgacgg ccagtgccaa gcttgcatgc ctgcaggtcg
      421 actctagagg atccccggga taacttcgta tagcatacat tatacgaagt tatgccatcc
      481 tcatgaaaac tgtgtaacat aataaccgaa gtgtcgaaaa ggtggcacct tgtccaattg
      541 aacacgctcg atgaaaaaaa taagatatat ataaggttaa gtaaagcgtc tgttagaaag
      601 gaagtttttc ctttttcttg ctctcttgtc ttttcatcta ctatttcctt cgtgtaatac
      661 agggtcgtca gatacataga tacaattcta ttacccccat ccatacaatg ccatctcatt
      721 tcgatactgt tcaactacac gccggccaag agaaccctgg tgacaatgct cacagatcca
      781 gagctgtacc aatttacgcc accacttctt atgttttcga aaactctaag catggttcgc
      841 aattgtttgg tctagaagtt ccaggttacg tctattcccg tttccaaaac ccaaccagta
      901 atgttttgga agaaagaatt gctgctttag aaggtggtgc tgctgctttg gctgtttcct
      961 ccggtcaagc cgctcaaacc cttgccatcc aaggtttggc acacactggt gacaacatcg
     1021 tttccacttc ttacttatac ggtggtactt ataaccagtt caaaatctcg ttcaaaagat
     1081 ttggtatcga ggctagattt gttgaaggtg acaatccaga agaattcgaa aaggtctttg
     1141 atgaaagaac caaggctgtt tatttggaaa ccattggtaa tccaaagtac aatgttccgg
     1201 attttgaaaa aattgttgca attgctcaca aacacggtat tccagttgtc gttgacaaca
     1261 catttggtgc cggtggttac ttctgtcagc caattaaata cggtgctgat attgtaacac
     1321 attctgctac caaatggatt ggtggtcatg gtactactat cggtggtatt attgttgact
     1381 ctggtaagtt cccatggaag gactacccag aaaagttccc tcaattctct caacctgccg
     1441 aaggatatca cggtactatc tacaatgaag cctacggtaa cttggcatac atcgttcatg
     1501 ttagaactga actattaaga gatttgggtc cattgatgaa cccatttgcc tctttcttgc
     1561 tactacaagg tgttgaaaca ttatctttga gagctgaaag acacggtgaa aatgcattga
     1621 agttagccaa atggttagaa caatccccat acgtatcttg ggtttcatac cctggtttag
     1681 catctcattc tcatcatgaa aatgctaaga agtatctatc taacggtttc ggtggtgtct
     1741 tatctttcgg tgtaaaagac ttaccaaatg ccgacaagga aactgaccca ttcaaacttt
     1801 ctggtgctca agttgttgac aatttaaagc ttgcctctaa cttggccaat gttggtgatg
     1861 ccaagacctt agtcattgct ccatacttca ctacccacaa acaattaaat gacaaagaaa
     1921 agttggcatc tggtgttacc aaggacttaa ttcgtgtctc tgttggtatc gaatttattg
     1981 atgacattat tgcagacttc cagcaatctt ttgaaactgt tttcgctggc caaaaaccat
     2041 gagtgtgcgt aatgagttgt aaaattatgt ataaacctac tttctctcac aagtactata
     2101 cataacttcg tatagcatac attatacgaa gttatcccgg gtaccgagct cgaattcaac
     2161 gaagcatctg tgcttcattt tgtagaacaa aaatgcaacg cgagagcgct aatttttcaa
     2221 acaaagaatc tgagctgcat ttttacagaa cagaaatgca acgcgaaagc gctattttac
     2281 caacgaagaa tctgtgcttc atttttgtaa aacaaaaatg caacgcgaga gcgctaattt
     2341 ttcaaacaaa gaatctgagc tgcattttta cagaacagaa atgcaacgcg agagcgctat
     2401 tttaccaaca aagaatctat acttcttttt tgttctacaa aaatgcatcc cgagagcgct
     2461 atttttctaa caaagcatct tagattactt tttttctcct ttgtgcgctc tataatgcag
     2521 tctcttgata actttttgca ctgtaggtcc gttaaggtta gaagaaggct actttggtgt
     2581 ctattttctc ttccataaaa aaagcctgac tccacttccc gcgtttactg attactagcg
     2641 aagctgcggg tgcatttttt caagataaag gcatccccga ttatattcta taccgatgtg
     2701 gattgcgcat actttgtgaa cagaaagtga tagcgttgat gattcttcat tggtcagaaa
     2761 attatgaacg gtttcttcta ttttgtctct atatactacg tataggaaat gtttacattt
     2821 tcgtattgtt ttcgattcac tctatgaata gttcttacta caattttttt gtctaaagag
     2881 taatactaga gataaacata aaaaatgtag aggtcgagtt tagatgcaag ttcaaggagc
     2941 gaaaggtgga tgggtaggtt atatagggat atagcacaga gatatatagc aaagagatac
     3001 ttttgagcaa tgtttgtgga agcggtattc gcaatatttt agtagctcgt tacagtccgg
     3061 tgcgtttttg gttttttgaa agtgcgtctt cagagcgctt ttggttttca aaagcgctct
     3121 gaagttccta tactttctag agaataggaa cttcggaata ggaacttcaa agcgtttccg
     3181 aaaacgagcg cttccgaaaa tgcaacgcga gctgcgcaca tacagctcac tgttcacgtc
     3241 gcacctatat ctgcgtgttg cctgtatata tatatacatg agaagaacgg catagtgcgt
     3301 gtttatgctt aaatgcgtac ttatatgcgt ctatttatgt aggatgaaag gtagtctagt
     3361 acctcctgtg atattatccc attccatgcg gggtatcgta tgcttccttc agcactaccc
     3421 tttagctgtt ctatatgctg ccactcctca attggattag tctcatcctt caatgctatc
     3481 atttcctttg atattggatc atacgaattc gtaatcatgg tcatagctgt ttcctgtgtg
     3541 aaattgttat ccgctcacaa ttccacacaa catacgagcc ggaagcataa agtgtaaagc
     3601 ctggggtgcc taatgagtga gctaactcac attaattgcg ttgcgctcac tgcccgcttt
     3661 ccagtcggga aacctgtcgt gccagctgca ttaatgaatc ggccaacgcg cggggagagg
     3721 cggtttgcgt attgggcgct cttccgcttc ctcgctcact gactcgctgc gctcggtcgt
     3781 tcggctgcgg cgagcggtat cagctcactc aaaggcggta atacggttat ccacagaatc
     3841 aggggataac gcaggaaaga acatgtgagc aaaaggccag caaaaggcca ggaaccgtaa
     3901 aaaggccgcg ttgctggcgt ttttccatag gctccgcccc cctgacgagc atcacaaaaa
     3961 tcgacgctca agtcagaggt ggcgaaaccc gacaggacta taaagatacc aggcgtttcc
     4021 ccctggaagc tccctcgtgc gctctcctgt tccgaccctg ccgcttaccg gatacctgtc
     4081 cgcctttctc ccttcgggaa gcgtggcgct ttctcatagc tcacgctgta ggtatctcag
     4141 ttcggtgtag gtcgttcgct ccaagctggg ctgtgtgcac gaaccccccg ttcagcccga
     4201 ccgctgcgcc ttatccggta actatcgtct tgagtccaac ccggtaagac acgacttatc
     4261 gccactggca gcagccactg gtaacaggat tagcagagcg aggtatgtag gcggtgctac
     4321 agagttcttg aagtggtggc ctaactacgg ctacactaga aggacagtat ttggtatctg
     4381 cgctctgctg aagccagtta ccttcggaaa aagagttggt agctcttgat ccggcaaaca
     4441 aaccaccgct ggtagcggtg gtttttttgt ttgcaagcag cagattacgc gcagaaaaaa
     4501 aggatctcaa gaagatcctt tgatcttttc tacggggtct gacgctcagt ggaacgaaaa
     4561 ctcacgttaa gggattttgg tcatgagatt atcaaaaagg atcttcacct agatcctttt
     4621 aaattaaaaa tgaagtttta aatcaatcta aagtatatat gagtaaactt ggtctgacag
     4681 ttaccaatgc ttaatcagtg aggcacctat ctcagcgatc tgtctatttc gttcatccat
     4741 agttgcctga ctccccgtcg tgtagataac tacgatacgg gagggcttac catctggccc
     4801 cagtgctgca atgataccgc gagacccacg ctcaccggct ccagatttat cagcaataaa
     4861 ccagccagcc ggaagggccg agcgcagaag tggtcctgca actttatccg cctccatcca
     4921 gtctattaat tgttgccggg aagctagagt aagtagttcg ccagttaata gtttgcgcaa
     4981 cgttgttgcc attgctacag gcatcgtggt gtcacgctcg tcgtttggta tggcttcatt
     5041 cagctccggt tcccaacgat caaggcgagt tacatgatcc cccatgttgt gcaaaaaagc
     5101 ggttagctcc ttcggtcctc cgatcgttgt cagaagtaag ttggccgcag tgttatcact
     5161 catggttatg gcagcactgc ataattctct tactgtcatg ccatccgtaa gatgcttttc
     5221 tgtgactggt gagtactcaa ccaagtcatt ctgagaatag tgtatgcggc gaccgagttg
     5281 ctcttgcccg gcgtcaatac gggataatac cgcgccacat agcagaactt taaaagtgct
     5341 catcattgga aaacgttctt cggggcgaaa actctcaagg atcttaccgc tgttgagatc
     5401 cagttcgatg taacccactc gtgcacccaa ctgatcttca gcatctttta ctttcaccag
     5461 cgtttctggg tgagcaaaaa caggaaggca aaatgccgca aaaaagggaa taagggcgac
     5521 acggaaatgt tgaatactca tactcttcct ttttcaatat taccgcgaat ccttacatca
     5581 cacccaatcc cccacaagtg atcccccaca caccatagct tcaaaatgtt tctactcctt
     5641 ttttactctt ccagattttc tcggactccg cgcatcgccg taccacttca aaacacccaa
     5701 gcacagcata ctaaatttcc cctctttctt cctctagggt gtcgttaatt acccgtacta
     5761 aaggtttgga aaagaaaaaa gagaccgcct cgtttctttt tcttcgtcga aaaaggcaat
     5821 aaaaattttt atcacgtttc tttttcttga aaattttttt ttttgatttt tttctctttc
     5881 gatgacctcc cattgatatt taagttaata aacggtcttc aatttctcaa gtttcagttt
     5941 catttttctt gttctattac aacttttttt acttcttgct cattagaaag aaagcatagc
     6001 aatctaatct aagttttaat tacaaaacta gtgatatctg cgcactcgag tcatgtaatt
     6061 agttatgtca cgcttacatt cacgccctcc ccccacatcc gctctaaccg aaaaggaagg
     6121 agttagacaa cctgaagtct aggtccctat ttattttttt atagttatgt tagtattaag
     6181 aacgttattt atatttcaaa tttttctttt ttttctgtac agacgcgtgt acgcatgtaa
     6241 cattatactg aaaaccttgc ttgagaaggt tttgggacgc tcgaaggctt taatttgcgg
     6301 ccaatattat tgaagcattt atcagggtta ttgtctcatg agcggataca tatttgaatg
     6361 tatttagaaa aataaacaaa taggggttcc gcgcacattt ccccgaaaag tgccacctga
     6421 cgtctaagaa accattatta tcatgacatt aacctataaa aataggcgta tcacgaggcc
     6481 ctttcgtc
//
