[The description below was written by a language model from this plasmid's Addgene catalogue record and the feature table of its GenBank file.]
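Description:
pXP414 is an empty yeast expression backbone of 6,488 bp, built on pUC18 and belonging to a vector set designed for systematic metabolic engineering in Saccharomyces cerevisiae. It is an E. coli–yeast shuttle plasmid. In bacteria it replicates at high copy from the pUC/ColE1-type origin and is selected with ampicillin through the bla (AmpR) gene. In yeast it is maintained episomally by the 2µ origin of replication, which typically gives multicopy maintenance and contains its native FRT site for FLP recombinase. Remnants of the pUC lacZ region (lac promoter, lac operator, CAP binding site and M13 primer sites) are also annotated.

The expression cassette consists of the S. cerevisiae TEF1 promoter, a strong constitutive promoter from the EF-1-alpha gene, followed by the CYC1 transcription terminator. There is only a short gap between the two, and the catalogue lists SpeI and XhoI as the retained 5′ and 3′ cloning sites, so a gene of interest is presumably inserted there by restriction cloning; no insert is present in this plasmid. Yeast selection relies on MET15 (annotated as MET17, also known as MET25), which encodes O-acetylserine/O-acetylhomoserine sulfhydrylase and complements the sulfur amino acid auxotrophy of met15 mutant strains. The marker gene is flanked by two loxP sites, so Cre recombinase can act on the intervening marker segment, an arrangement generally used for marker excision and reuse. The record does not describe how this is applied for this particular plasmid. The vector is suited to constitutive expression of cloned genes in yeast, for example when assembling or tuning metabolic pathways.
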