Addgene plasmid #26841: pXP414
Purpose: (Empty Backbone)
Depositing lab: Nancy DaSilva & Suzanne Sandmeyer. Depositing organization: University of California, Irvine. Publication: A vector set for systematic metabolic engineering in Saccharomyces cerevisiae. Fang F, Salmon K, Shen MW, Aeling KA, Ito E, Irwin B, Tran UP, Hatfield GW, Da Silva NA, Sandmeyer S. Yeast. 2011 Feb;28(2):123-36. doi: 10.1002/yea.1824. Epub 2010 Oct 8. PubMed 20936606.
Backbone
  Vector backbone: pUC18
  Backbone manufacturer: invitrogen
  Backbone size (bp): 6488
  Modifications to backbone: N/A
  Vector type: Yeast Expression
  Selectable markers: MET15
Growth in bacteria
  Bacterial resistance: Ampicillin, 100 μg/mL
  Growth temperature: 37°C
  Growth strain: DH5alpha
  Copy number: High Copy
Gene/Insert
  Gene/Insert name: None
  Cloning method: Restriction Enzyme; 5′ cloning site SpeI (not destroyed); 3′ cloning site XhoI (not destroyed)
  Sequencing primers: 5′ N/A
Terms and licenses: Academic/Nonprofit Terms; Industry Terms: Not Available to Industry
How to cite: pXP414 was a gift from Nancy DaSilva & Suzanne Sandmeyer (Addgene plasmid # 26841 ; http://n2t.net/addgene:26841 ; RRID:Addgene_26841)
