>Addgene plasmid #26841 | pXP414 | addgene partial sequence | sequence record 33074 | 26841 wiht M13pUC-fwd
GAGGATCCCCGGGATAACTTCGTATAGCATACATTATACGAAGTTATGCCATCCTCATGAAAACTGTGTA
ACATAATAACCGAAGTGTCGAAAAGGTGGCACCTTGTCCAATTGAACACGCTCGATGAAAAAAATAAGAT
ATATATAAGGTTAAGTAAAGCGTCTGTTAGAAAGGAAGTTTTTCCTTTTTCTTGCTCTCTTGTCTTTTCA
TCTACTATTTCCTTCGTGTAATACAGGGTCGTCAGATACATAGATACAATTCTATTACCCCCATCCATAC
AATGCCATCTCATTTCGATACTGTTCAACTACACGCCGGCCAAGAGAACCCTGGTGACAATGCTCACAGA
TCCAGAGCTGTACCAATTTACGCCACCACTTCTTATGTTTTCGAAAACTCTAAGCATGGTTCGCAATTGT
TTGGTCTAGAAGTTCCAGGTTACGTCTATTCCCGTTTCCAAAACCCAACCAGTAATGTTTTGGAAGAAAG
AATTGCTGCTTTAGAAGGTGGTGCTGCTGCTTTGGCTGTTTCCTCCGGTCAAGCCGCTCAAACCCTTGCC
ATCCAAGGTTTGGCACACACTGGTGACAACATCGTTTCCACTTCTTACTTATACGGTGGTACTTATAACC
AGTTCAAAATCTCGTTCAAAAGATTTGGTATCGAGGCTAGATTTGTTGAAGGTGACAATCCAGAAGAATT
CGAAAAGGTCTTTGATGAAAGAACCAAGGCTGTTTATTTGGAAACCATTGGTAATCCAAAGTACAATGTT
CCGGATTTTGAAAAAATTGTTGCAATTGCTCACAAACACGGTATTCCAGTTGTCGTTGACAACACATTTG
GTGCCGGTGTCTCGCGCATA
